>Addgene plasmid #118420 | pCS2+ AMIC | addgene full sequence | sequence record 229884 | Addgene NGS Result
CGCCATTCTGCCTGGGGACGTCGGAGCAAGCTTGATTTAGGTGACACTATAGAATACAAGCTACTTGTTC
TTTTTGCAGGATCGCCGCCATGTACCCATACGACGTCCCAGACTACGCTGGAGGATCCATGGCGTATACG
AGCAAGCATGGCGTCGACGACATGGTGATGTTGACGAGCATCTCCAACGACGCCATCAACGACAACCTCA
AGAAGCGCTTCGCCGCCGACCTCATCTACACGTACATCGGTCACGTGCTCATCTCGGTCAACCCCTACAA
ACAAATCAACAACCTCTACACAGAACGTACGTTGAAGGACTACCGCGGCAAGTACCGTTATGAGCTGCCC
CCGCACGTCTACGCCCTGGCCGACGACATGTACCGCACCATGCTCTCCGAGAGCGAGGACCAATGCGTCA
TCATTTCTGGCGAGTCGGGAGCCGGTAAGACCGAGGCGTCGAAGAAGATCATGCAGTACATCGCCGCCGT
TTCGGGTGCCACGGGCGACGTGATGCGCGTGAAGGACGTCATCCTCGAGTCCAACCCGCTGCTCGAGGCC
TTCGGTAACGCCAAGACCATCAGGAACAACAACTCCTCTCGCTTCGGTAAGTACATGGAGATCCAGTTCG
ACTTGAAGGGCGACCCCGTGGGCGGCCGTATCTCCAACTACCTGCTCGAGAAGTCGCGCGTCGTGTACCA
GACGAATGGCGAGAGGAACTTCCACATCTTCTACCAGCTCCTGGCCGGCGCGCCCGCCGACCTGAGGCAG
GAATTCGGGTTGCAGACCCCGGACTACTATTTCTACCTCAACCAGGGCAAGACCTACACCGTCGACGGCA
TGGACGACAACCAGGAATTCCAAGACACCTGGAACGCGATGAAGGTGATCGGATTCACGGCGGAGGAGCA
GCACGAGATCTTCCGTCTCGTGACGGCCATCCTCTACCTGGGCAACGTCCAGTTCGTGGACGACGGCAAG
GGCGGCTCCACCATCGCCGACAGGCAGGTTGTGGAGATGCTGGCCTATCTCATGAGGACCGAGCCGGTGG
CCGTGGAGCAGGCCCTGCTGTACCGCACCATCACCACCGGCGAGCAGGGCCGCGGCCGCTCGTCCGTCTA
CTCCTGCCCGCAGGACCCCCTCGGCGCCATCTACTCGAGGGACGCCCTGTCGAAGGCCCTCTACTCGCGC
ATGTTCGACTACATCATCCAGAGAGTCAACGACGCCATGTACATCGACGACCCCGAGGCCCTCACCACCG
GTATTCTCGACATCTACGGTTTTGAGATCTTCGGTAAAAACGGATTCGAGCAGCTGTGCATCAACTTCGT
GAACGAGAAGCTGCAGCAGATCTTCATCCAGCTCACGCTCAAGGCCGAGCAGGAGGAGTACGGCGCCGAG
GGCATCCAGTGGGAGAACATCGACTACTTCAACAACAAGATTTGCTGCGATCTCATCGAGGAGAAGCGTC
CTCCGGGTCTGATGACCATCCTCGACGACGTGTGCAACTTCCCCAAGGGCACTGACGACAAGTTCCGCGA
GAAGCTCCTGGGCGCCTTCCCGACCCACGCCCACTTGGCGGCCACGTCCCAGCCTGACGAGTTCGTCATC
AAGCACTACGCCGGCGACGTGGTCTACAACGTCGACGGCTTCTGCGACAAGAACAAGGATCTGCTCTTCA
AGGATCTCATCGGTCTCGCCGAGTGCACCTCTTCCACCTTCTTCGCCGGTCTCTTCCCCGAGGCCAAGGA
GGTCGCCACCTCCAAGAAGAAGCCCACCACCGCCGGCTTCAAGATCAAGGAGTCGATCAACATTCTGGTG
GCCACCCTGTCCAAGTGCACCCCGCACTACATCCGTTGCATCAAGCCCAACGAGAAGAAGGCGGCCAACG
ACTTCAACAACTCGCTGGTGCTCCATCAAGTCAAGTACCTGGGTCTGCTCGAGAACGTGCGCATCCGTCG
CGCCGGTTACGCCTACCGTCAGGTCTACGACAAGTTCTTCTACCGCTACCGCGTCGTGTGCCCCAAGACC
TGGTCCGGCTGGAACGGCGACATGGTCTCCGGCGCTGAGGCGATCCTGAACCACGTGGGCATGTCCCTGG
GCAAGGAGTACCAGAAGGGTAAGACCAAGATCTTCATCCGCCAGCCCGAGAGCGTGTTCTCGCTCGAGGA
GCTGCGCGACCGCACCGTGTTCTCCTACGCCAACAAGATCCAGAGATTCCTCCGCAAGACCGCCATGAGG
AAGTACTACTACGAGGTCAAGAAGGGCGGCAATGACGCGCTCGTCAACAAGAAGGAGCGTCGTCGCCTGT
CGCTCGAGCGTCCGTTCAAGACCGACTACATCAACTACCGCCAGAACTTCAAGCTCAAGGACTGCATCGG
CGACAAGGGTACGGAGAAGGTGCTGTTCGCGGACCTGTGCAACAACCTGGACAAGAGCTTCTGGGGCTCG
AAGGTGGAGCGGCGCATCATGGTGCTCACCTCCAACGCCATGTTCCTGGTGGCCATCGACCCCAACAAGG
ACAAGATCGAGAAGAAGGTCAAGCCCTTCCTCTACGTCCTCAAGCGCCGCATCGACTTCAACAAGATCGG
CTCCATCACCCTCAGCCCGCTGCAGGACAACTTCATGCTGATCAGCGTGAACGGGGAGCACAGCAACCTG
CTCGAGTGCCGCAGGAAGACCGAGCTCATCGGCGTCCTCCTCAAGCACAACCCGTCCGTCCGCATCCAGT
TCGCCGACACGTTCAACGTGACGCTCAAGGGCGGCAAGACGTGCGTGGTCAAGTTCATCCGCGACCCGCA
GGGCGGCGACGGCAAGGTCAAGGGCACCAAGGTCTCCGTCGCGCCCGGCCTTCCCCCCTCCTCCGCGCCC
AACATCCAGGCGCCGCAGGAGACGTCGGGCGGTGCGTCGTTCACGGTGGCCGAGCAGTCCTACAAGGACC
AGATCCTCGGCGCCAAGGGAGGCGGCGGCGGCGGCGGAAGGGGCAGAGGCGGACCCTCGCCCAGCGGCGC
CGTTTCGCCCCGGCCCTCGCCCGGCGGTGGCGGCGGCGGCCCGTCCCCGTTCGGCGGCCGTCCCTCGCCT
TCGGGTCCCCCCGCCGCCGCGTCCGCGCCCGGACCCGAGCAGGCGCGTGCGCTGTATGACTTTGCGGCGG
AGAACCCGGACGAGCTGACCTTCAACGAGGGCGCCGTGGTGACGGTGATCAACAAGAGCAACCCGGACTG
GTGGGAGGGCGAACTCAACGGCCAGCGCGGCGTCTTCCCCGCGTCCTACGTCGAACTCATCCCGCGCGCC
GCTGCGCCCGCGCCCGGCCCCTCCGGCGGCCCTCGCCCCGCTCCCCCCGGAGCTGGAAGGGCGGCGCCGA
TGGGCGGACCCGGTCCGATGAGGGGCCGAGGCGGACCCGCGCCTGGCGGTCCCGGCAGGGGCGGTGCGCC
CCCGCCCGGCGCCGGCAGGGCCGGTCCCCCCGGCGGCCGCGGCATGCCCGCGCCCGGCGGCGCTGCCCCG
CGCGGCAGGGGCGCGCCTCCTCCCGGCGCTGGCGGCCCTCCCGGCGGCGGCCGAGGCGGAGCTCCGCCGC
CTGGTGGTATGAGGGGTCGTGGTGGTCCTGGTCCGGCGCCGCCGGGCGGCATGGCGAGAGGAGGCATGAT
GCCCCCTCGCGGCAGGGCGGGTCCTCCTCCCCCCGGCATGTAAGTAGGCCGGACCAATGCAGCGTTGTTA
CGTCGACGTGGCAAGAACGGCAACCCGTGTGCACATCAAGCTCGCGGATCCGAGCTCGAGATCTGCAGCT
GGTACCCGGGTCTAGAACTATAGTGAGTCGTATTACGTAGATCCAGACATGATAAGATACATTGATGAGT
TTGGACAAACCACAACTAGAATGCAGTGAAAAAAATGCTTTATTTGTGAAATTTGTGATGCTATTGCTTT
ATTTGTAACCATTATAAGCTGCAATAAACAAGTTAACAACAACAATTGCATTCATTTTATGTTTCAGGTT
CAGGGGGAGGTGTGGGAGGTTTTTTAATTCGCGGCCGCGGCGCCAATGCATTGGGCCCGGTACCCAGCTT
TTGTTCCCTTTAGTGAGGGTTAATTGCGCGCTTGGCGTAATCATGGTCATAGCTGTTTCCTGTGTGAAAT
TGTTATCCGCTCACAATTCCACACAACATACGAGCCGGGAGCATAAAGTGTAAAGCCTGGGGTGCCTAAT
GAGTGAGCTAACTCACATTAATTGCGTTGCGCTCACTGCCCGCTTTCCAGTCGGGAAACCTGTCGTGCCA
GCTGCATTAATGAATCGGCCAACGCGCGGGGAGAGGCGGTTTGCGTATTGGGCGCTCTTCCGCTTCCTCG
CTCACTGACTCGCTGCGCTCGGTCGTTCGGCTGCGGCGAGCGGTATCAGCTCACTCAAAGGCGGTAATAC
GGTTATCCACAGAATCAGGGGATAACGCAGGAAAGAACATGTGAGCAAAAGGCCAGCAAAAGGCCAGGAA
CCGTAAAAAGGCCGCGTTGCTGGCGTTTTTCCATAGGCTCCGCCCCCCTGACGAGCATCACAAAAATCGA
CGCTCAAGTCAGAGGTGGCGAAACCCGACAGGACTATAAAGATACCAGGCGTTTCCCCCTGGAAGCTCCC
TCGTGCGCTCTCCTGTTCCGACCCTGCCGCTTACCGGATACCTGTCCGCCTTTCTCCCTTCGGGAAGCGT
GGCGCTTTCTCATAGCTCACGCTGTAGGTATCTCAGTTCGGTGTAGGTCGTTCGCTCCAAGCTGGGCTGT
GTGCACGAACCCCCCGTTCAGCCCGACCGCTGCGCCTTATCCGGTAACTATCGTCTTGAGTCCAACCCGG
TAAGACACGACTTATCGCCACTGGCAGCAGCCACTGGTAACAGGATTAGCAGAGCGAGGTATGTAGGCGG
TGCTACAGAGTTCTTGAAGTGGTGGCCTAACTACGGCTACACTAGAAGAACAGTATTTGGTATCTGCGCT
CTGCTGAAGCCAGTTACCTTCGGAAAAAGAGTTGGTAGCTCTTGATCCGGCAAACAAACCACCGCTGGTA
GCGGTGGTTTTTTTGTTTGCAAGCAGCAGATTACGCGCAGAAAAAAAGGATCTCAAGAAGATCCTTTGAT
CTTTTCTACGGGGTCTGACGCTCAGTGGAACGAAAACTCACGTTAAGGGATTTTGGTCATGAGATTATCA
AAAAGGATCTTCACCTAGATCCTTTTAAATTAAAAATGAAGTTTTAAATCAATCTAAAGTATATATGAGT
AAACTTGGTCTGACAGTTACCAATGCTTAATCAGTGAGGCACCTATCTCAGCGATCTGTCTATTTCGTTC
ATCCATAGTTGCCTGACTCCCCGTCGTGTAGATAACTACGATACGGGAGGGCTTACCATCTGGCCCCAGT
GCTGCAATGATACCGCGAGACCCACGCTCACCGGCTCCAGATTTATCAGCAATAAACCAGCCAGCCGGAA
GGGCCGAGCGCAGAAGTGGTCCTGCAACTTTATCCGCCTCCATCCAGTCTATTAATTGTTGCCGGGAAGC
TAGAGTAAGTAGTTCGCCAGTTAATAGTTTGCGCAACGTTGTTGCCATTGCTACAGGCATCGTGGTGTCA
CGCTCGTCGTTTGGTATGGCTTCATTCAGCTCCGGTTCCCAACGATCAAGGCGAGTTACATGATCCCCCA
TGTTGTGCAAAAAAGCGGTTAGCTCCTTCGGTCCTCCGATCGTTGTCAGAAGTAAGTTGGCCGCAGTGTT
ATCACTCATGGTTATGGCAGCACTGCATAATTCTCTTACTGTCATGCCATCCGTAAGATGCTTTTCTGTG
ACTGGTGAGTACTCAACCAAGTCATTCTGAGAATAGTGTATGCGGCGACCGAGTTGCTCTTGCCCGGCGT
CAATACGGGATAATACCGCGCCACATAGCAGAACTTTAAAAGTGCTCATCATTGGAAAACGTTCTTCGGG
GCGAAAACTCTCAAGGATCTTACCGCTGTTGAGATCCAGTTCGATGTAACCCACTCGTGCACCCAACTGA
TCTTCAGCATCTTTTACTTTCACCAGCGTTTCTGGGTGAGCAAAAACAGGAAGGCAAAATGCCGCAAAAA
AGGGAATAAGGGCGACACGGAAATGTTGAATACTCATACTCTTCCTTTTTCAATATTATTGAAGCATTTA
TCAGGGTTATTGTCTCATGAGCGGATACATATTTGAATGTATTTAGAAAAATAAACAAATAGGGGTTCCG
CGCACATTTCCCCGAAAAGTGCCACCTAAATTGTAATCGTTAATATTTTGTTAAAATTCGCGTTAAATTT
TTGTTAAATCAGCTCATTTTTTAACCAATAGGCCGAAATCGGCAAAATCCCTTATAAATCAAAAGAATAG
ACCGAGATAGGGT
[37 nt withheld, positions 6384-6420]
AAAGAACGTGGACTCCAACGTCAAAGG
[49 nt withheld, positions 6448-6496]
T
[91 nt withheld, positions 6498-6588]
G
[124 nt withheld, positions 6590-6713]
CCCATTCGCCATTCAGGCTGCGCAACTGTTGGGAAGGGCGATCGGTGCGGGCCTCTTCGCTATTACGCCA
GTCGACCGCCAATTCAATATGGCGTATATGGACTCATGCCAATTCAATATGGTGGATCTGGACCTGTGCC
AATTCAATATGGCGTATATGGACTCGTGCCAATTCAATATGGTGGATCTGGACCCCAGCCAATTCAATAT
GGCGGACTTGGCACCATGCCAATTCAATATGGCGGACCTGGCACTGTGCCAACTGGGGAGGGGTCTACTT
GGCACGGTGCCAAGTTTGAGGAGGGGTCTTGGCCCTGTGCCAAGTCCGCCATATTGAATTGGCATGGTGC
CAATAATGGCGGCCATATTGGCTATATGCCAGGATCAATATATAGGCAATATCCAATATGGCCCTATGCC
AATATGGCTATTGGCCAGGTTCAATACTATGTATTGGCCCTATGCCATATAGTATTCCATATATGGGTTT
TCCTATTGACGTAGATAGCCCCTCCCAATGGGCGGTCCCATATACCATATATGGGGCTTCCTAATACCGC
CCATAGCCACTCCCCCATTGACGTCAATGGTCTCTATATATGGTCTTTCCTATTGACGTCATATGGGCGG
TCCTATTGACGTATATGGCGCCTCCCCCATTGACGTCAATTACGGTAAATGGCCCGCCTGGCTCAATGCC
CATTGACGTCAATAGGACCACCCACCATTGACGTCAATGGGATGGCTCATTGCCCATTCATATCCGTTCT
CACGCCCCCTATTGACGTCAATGACGGTAAATGGCCCACTTGGCAGTACATCAATATCTATTAATAGTAA
CTTGGCAAGTACATTACTATTGGAAGTACGCCAGGGTACATTGGCAGTACTCCCATTGACGTCAATGGCG
GTAAATGGCCCGCGATGGCTGCCAAGTACATCCCCATTGACGTCAATGGGGAGGGGCAATGACGCAAATG
GGCGTTCCATTGACGTAAATGGGCGGTAGGCGTGCCTAATGGGAGGTCTATATAAGCAATGCTCGTTTAG
GGAAC
Features (pLannotate 1.2.2; 15 found; start..end, strand, type, name):
     35..53      +  promoter       SP6 promoter: promoter for bacteriophage SP6 RNA polymerase
    129..3680    +  CDS            MIC: MYSC_ACACA - Experimental evidence at protein level: Swiss-Prot protein existence level 1. Myosin is a protein that binds to F-actin and has ATPase activity that is activated by F-actin. From Acanthamoeba castellanii (Amoeba).
   3798..3815    -  promoter       T7 promoter (fragment): promoter for bacteriophage T7 RNA polymerase
   3820..3954    -  polyA_signal   SV40 poly(A) signal: SV40 polyadenylation signal
   4067..4085    -  promoter       T3 promoter: promoter for bacteriophage T3 RNA polymerase
   4130..4146    -  protein_bind   lac operator: The lac repressor binds to the lac operator to inhibit transcription in E. coli. This inhibition can be relieved by adding lactose or isopropyl-β-D-thiogalactopyranoside (IPTG). lac repressor encoded by lacI
   4154..4184    -  promoter       lac promoter: promoter for the E. coli lac operon
   4199..4220    -  protein_bind   CAP binding site: CAP binding activates transcription in the presence of cAMP. E. coli catabolite activator protein
   4233..4325    -  CDS            lacI (fragment): lac repressor; lacI; The lac repressor binds to the lac operator to inhibit transcription in E. coli. This inhibition can be relieved by adding lactose or isopropyl-β-D-thiogalactopyranoside (IPTG).
   4508..5096    -  rep_origin     ori: high-copy-number ColE1/pMB1/pBR322/pUC origin of replication
   5267..6127    -  CDS            AmpR: β-lactamase; bla; confers resistance to ampicillin, carbenicillin, and related antibiotics
   6128..6232    -  promoter       AmpR promoter: bla
   6285..6713    -  rep_origin     f1 ori (sequence partly withheld): f1 bacteriophage origin of replication; arrow indicates direction of (+) strand synthesis
   6718..6784    -  CDS            lacZα (fragment): LacZα fragment of β-galactosidase; lacZ fragment
   6791..7768    +  promoter       CMV IE94 promoter: enhancer/promoter region of simian cytomegalovirus major immediate early transcription unit IE94
