[The description below was written by a language model from this plasmid's Addgene catalogue record and pLannotate feature annotations shown in this document.]
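Description:
pCS2+ AMIC is a mammalian expression plasmid of about 7.8 kb built on the pCS2+ backbone, carrying the coding sequence for myosin 1C from the amoeba Acanthamoeba castellanii (AMIC, annotated as MIC). It is propagated in E. coli as a high-copy plasmid through a ColE1/pUC-type origin and selected with ampicillin via the β-lactamase gene. An f1 phage origin is also present, along with residual lac promoter/operator, lacI and lacZα fragments that are backbone remnants and play no part in expressing the insert.

The roughly 3.6 kb myosin open reading frame, cloned by restriction enzymes between NcoI and XbaI sites, lies downstream of the simian cytomegalovirus IE94 enhancer/promoter. On the circular map this promoter runs across the numbering origin directly into the insert, and it drives strong constitutive transcription in vertebrate cells. An SV40 polyadenylation signal follows the insert, although the table annotates it on the opposite strand. An SP6 promoter sits between the CMV promoter and the coding sequence, so the same plasmid can serve as a template for in vitro synthesis of sense mRNA, a common use of pCS2+ vectors for embryo microinjection. T7 (partial) and T3 promoters lie downstream in the reverse orientation. No epitope tag or fluorescent reporter is annotated.

According to the depositor, the encoded protein differs from the reference sequence by an F382I substitution, deletion of G1072–K1073 and an S1074A substitution, none of which is known to affect function. The stated purpose is expression of the amoeba myosin in mammalian cells, and the associated publication concerns vertebrate myosin 1d in left-right organizer morphogenesis and laterality.
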