Addgene plasmid #118420: pCS2+ AMIC
Purpose: For mammalian expression of Amoeba myosin 1C
Depositing lab: Michael Tsang. Depositing organization: University of Pittsburgh (University, School of Medicine, and Cancer Institute). Publication: Vertebrate myosin 1d regulates left-right organizer morphogenesis and laterality. Saydmohammed M, Yagi H, Calderon M, Clark MJ, Feinstein T, Sun M, Stolz DB, Watkins SC, Amack JD, Lo CW, Tsang M. Nat Commun. 2018 Aug 23;9(1):3381. doi: 10.1038/s41467-018-05866-2. PubMed 30139971.
Backbone
  Vector backbone: pCS2+
  Vector type: Mammalian Expression
Growth in bacteria
  Bacterial resistance: Ampicillin, 100 μg/mL
  Growth temperature: 37°C
  Growth strain: DH5alpha
  Copy number: High Copy
Gene/Insert
  Gene/Insert name: Amoeba myosin 1C
  Species: Acanthamoeba castellanii
  Insert size (bp): 3562
  Mutation: See depositor comments below
  Cloning method: Restriction Enzyme; 5′ cloning site Nco1 (unknown if destroyed); 3′ cloning site Xba1 (unknown if destroyed)
  Sequencing primers: 5′ cggtcaacccctacaaacaaatcaac; 3′ ttacatgccggggggaggaggacc
Terms and licenses: Academic/Nonprofit Terms; Industry Terms: Not Available to Industry
Depositor comments: Note: Plasmid contains a F382I mutation, a G1072-K1073 deletion, and a S1074A mutation in AMIC compared to the NCBI reference sequence AAC98089.1. These differences are not known to affect plasmid function.
How to cite: pCS2+ AMIC was a gift from Michael Tsang (Addgene plasmid # 118420 ; http://n2t.net/addgene:118420 ; RRID:Addgene_118420)
